>Addgene plasmid #237883 | pAG CMV EGFP-HA Puro | addgene full sequence | sequence record 469908 | Addgene NGS Result
GTTGGGAAGGGCGATCGGTGCGGGCCTCTTCGCTATTACGCCAGCTGGCGAAAGGGGGATGTGCTGCAAG
GCGATTAAGTTGGGTAACGCCAGGGTTTTCCCAGTCACGACGTTGTAAAACGACGGCCAGTGAGCGCGCG
TAATACGACTCACTATAGGGCGAATGGGTACCGGACCCCCCCTCGAGGTCGACGGTATCGGGGGCATGCT
TAATTAAGTGATGCGGTTTTGGCAGTACATCAATGGGCGTGGATAGCGGTTTGACTCACGGGGATTTCCA
AGTCTCCACCCCATTGACGTCAATGGGAGTTTGTTTTGGCACCAAAATCAACGGGACTTTCCAAAATGTC
GTAACAACTCCGCCCCATTGACGCAAATGGGCGGTAGGCGTGTACGGTGGGAGGTCTATATAAGCAGAGC
TTCTAGAGGTTTAGTGAACCGTCAGATCCGCTAGCGCTACCGGTCGCCACCTTCGAAATGGTGAGCAAGG
GCGAGGAGCTGTTCACCGGGGTGGTGCCCATCCTGGTCGAGCTGGACGGCGACGTAAACGGCCACAAGTT
CAGCGTGTCCGGCGAGGGCGAGGGCGATGCCACCTACGGCAAGCTGACCCTGAAGTTCATCTGCACCACC
GGCAAGCTGCCCGTGCCCTGGCCCACCCTCGTGACCACCCTGACCTACGGCGTGCAGTGCTTCAGCCGCT
ACCCCGACCACATGAAGCAGCACGACTTCTTCAAGTCCGCCATGCCCGAAGGCTACGTCCAGGAGCGCAC
CATCTTCTTCAAGGACGACGGCAACTACAAGACCCGCGCCGAGGTGAAGTTCGAGGGCGACACCCTGGTG
AACCGCATCGAGCTGAAGGGCATCGACTTCAAGGAGGACGGCAACATCCTGGGGCACAAGCTGGAGTACA
ACTACAACAGCCACAACGTCTATATCATGGCCGACAAGCAGAAGAACGGCATCAAGGTGAACTTCAAGAT
CCGCCACAACATCGAGGACGGCAGCGTGCAGCTCGCCGACCACTACCAGCAGAACACCCCCATCGGCGAC
GGCCCCGTGCTGCTGCCCGACAACCACTACCTGAGCACCCAGTCCGCCCTGAGCAAAGACCCCAACGAGA
AGCGCGATCACATGGTCCTGCTGGAGTTCGTGACCGCCGCCGGGATCACTCTCGGCATGGACGAGCTGTA
CAAGGGGCCCTACCCATACGATGTTCCGGATTACGCTGGATCCGGCGCAACAAACTTCTCTCTGCTGAAA
CAAGCCGGAGATGTCGAAGAGAATCCTGGACCGATGACCGAGTACAAGCCCACGGTGCGCCTCGCCACCC
GCGACGACGTCCCCAGGGCCGTACGCACCCTCGCCGCCGCGTTCGCCGACTACCCCGCCACGCGCCACAC
CGTCGATCCGGACCGCCACATCGAGCGGGTCACCGAGCTGCAAGAACTCTTCCTCACGCGCGTCGGGCTC
GACATCGGCAAGGTGTGGGTCGCGGACGACGGCGCAGCGGTGGCGGTCTGGACCACGCCGGAGAGCGTCG
AAGCGGGGGCGGTGTTCGCCGAGATCGGCCCGCGCATGGCCGAGTTGAGCGGTTCCCGGCTGGCCGCGCA
GCAACAGATGGAAGGCCTCCTGGCACCGCACCGGCCCAAGGAGCCCGCGTGGTTCCTGGCCACCGTCGGC
GTCTCGCCCGACCACCAGGGCAAGGGTCTGGGCAGCGCCGTCGTGCTCCCCGGAGTGGAGGCGGCCGAGC
GCGCCGGGGTGCCCGCCTTCCTGGAGACCTCCGCGCCCCGCAACCTCCCCTTCTACGAGCGGCTCGGCTT
CACCGTCACCGCCGACGTCGAGGTGCCCGAAGGACCGCGCACCTGGTGCATGACCCGCAAGCCCGGTGCC
TGAACGCGTGTAGTAGTTCAAGTCATCTTATTATTCAGTATTTATAACTTGCAAAGAAATGAATATCAGA
GAGTGAGAGGTGTACAAACTTGTTTATTGCAGCTTATAATGGTTACAAATAAAGCAATAGCATCACAAAT
TTCACAAATAAAGCATTTTTTTCACTGCATTCTAGTTGTGGTTTGTCCAAACTCATCAATGTATCTTAAC
TAGTGGCGCCAAGCCGAATTCTGCAGATATCCATCACACTGGCGGCCGCTCGACTAGAGCGGCCGCCACC
GCGGTGGAGCTCCAGCTTTTGTTCCCTTTAGTGAGGGTTAATTGCGCGCTTGGCGTAATCATGGTCATAG
CTGTTTCCTGTGTGAAATTGTTATCCGCTCACAATTCCACACAACATACGAGCCGGAAGCATAAAGTGTA
AAGCCTGGGGTGCCTAATGAGTGAGCTAACTCACATTAATTGCGTTGCGCTCACTGCCCGCTTTCCAGTC
GGGAAACCTGTCGTGCCAGCTGCATTAATGAATCGGCCAACGCGCGGGGAGAGGCGGTTTGCGTATTGGG
CGCTCTTCCGCTTCCTCGCTCACTGACTCGCTGCGCTCGGTCGTTCGGCTGCGGCGAGCGGTATCAGCTC
ACTCAAAGGCGGTAATACGGTTATCCACAGAATCAGGGGATAACGCAGGAAAGAACATGTGAGCAAAAGG
CCAGCAAAAGGCCAGGAACCGTAAAAAGGCCGCGTTGCTGGCGTTTTTCCATAGGCTCCGCCCCCCTGAC
GAGCATCACAAAAATCGACGCTCAAGTCAGAGGTGGCGAAACCCGACAGGACTATAAAGATACCAGGCGT
TTCCCCCTGGAAGCTCCCTCGTGCGCTCTCCTGTTCCGACCCTGCCGCTTACCGGATACCTGTCCGCCTT
TCTCCCTTCGGGAAGCGTGGCGCTTTCTCATAGCTCACGCTGTAGGTATCTCAGTTCGGTGTAGGTCGTT
CGCTCCAAGCTGGGCTGTGTGCACGAACCCCCCGTTCAGCCCGACCGCTGCGCCTTATCCGGTAACTATC
GTCTTGAGTCCAACCCGGTAAGACACGACTTATCGCCACTGGCAGCAGCCACTGGTAACAGGATTAGCAG
AGCGAGGTATGTAGGCGGTGCTACAGAGTTCTTGAAGTGGTGGCCTAACTACGGCTACACTAGAAGAACA
GTATTTGGTATCTGCGCTCTGCTGAAGCCAGTTACCTTCGGAAAAAGAGTTGGTAGCTCTTGATCCGGCA
AACAAACCACCGCTGGTAGCGGTGGTTTTTTTGTTTGCAAGCAGCAGATTACGCGCAGAAAAAAAGGATC
TCAAGAAGATCCTTTGATCTTTTCTACGGGGTCTGACGCTCAGTGGAACGAAAACTCACGTTAAGGGATT
TTGGTCATGAGATTATCAAAAAGGATCTTCACCTAGATCCTTTTAAATTAAAAATGAAGTTTTAAATCAA
TCTAAAGTATATATGAGTAAACTTGGTCTGACAGTTACCAATGCTTAATCAGTGAGGCACCTATCTCAGC
GATCTGTCTATTTCGTTCATCCATAGTTGCCTGACTCCCCGTCGTGTAGATAACTACGATACGGGAGGGC
TTACCATCTGGCCCCAGTGCTGCAATGATACCGCGAGACCCACGCTCACCGGCTCCAGATTTATCAGCAA
TAAACCAGCCAGCCGGAAGGGCCGAGCGCAGAAGTGGTCCTGCAACTTTATCCGCCTCCATCCAGTCTAT
TAATTGTTGCCGGGAAGCTAGAGTAAGTAGTTCGCCAGTTAATAGTTTGCGCAACGTTGTTGCCATTGCT
ACAGGCATCGTGGTGTCACGCTCGTCGTTTGGTATGGCTTCATTCAGCTCCGGTTCCCAACGATCAAGGC
GAGTTACATGATCCCCCATGTTGTGCAAAAAAGCGGTTAGCTCCTTCGGTCCTCCGATCGTTGTCAGAAG
TAAGTTGGCCGCAGTGTTATCACTCATGGTTATGGCAGCACTGCATAATTCTCTTACTGTCATGCCATCC
GTAAGATGCTTTTCTGTGACTGGTGAGTACTCAACCAAGTCATTCTGAGAATAGTGTATGCGGCGACCGA
GTTGCTCTTGCCCGGCGTCAATACGGGATAATACCGCGCCACATAGCAGAACTTTAAAAGTGCTCATCAT
TGGAAAACGTTCTTCGGGGCGAAAACTCTCAAGGATCTTACCGCTGTTGAGATCCAGTTCGATGTAACCC
ACTCGTGCACCCAACTGATCTTCAGCATCTTTTACTTTCACCAGCGTTTCTGGGTGAGCAAAAACAGGAA
GGCAAAATGCCGCAAAAAAGGGAATAAGGGCGACACGGAAATGTTGAATACTCATACTCTTCCTTTTTCA
ATATTATTGAAGCATTTATCAGGGTTATTGTCTCATGAGCGGATACATATTTGAATGTATTTAGAAAAAT
AAACAAATAGGGGTTCCGCGCACATTTCCCCGAAAAGTGCCACCTAAATTGTAAGCGTTAATATTTTGTT
AAAATTCGCGTTAAATTTTTGTTAAATCAGCTCATTTTTTAACCAATAGGCCGAAATCGGCAAAATCCCT
TATAAATCAAAAGAATAGACCGAGATAGGGT
[37 nt withheld, positions 4512-4548]
AAAGAACGTGGACTCCAACGTCAAAGG
[49 nt withheld, positions 4576-4624]
T
[91 nt withheld, positions 4626-4716]
G
[124 nt withheld, positions 4718-4841]
CCCATTCGCCATTCAGGCTGCGCAACT
Features (pLannotate 1.2.2; 19 found; start..end, strand, type, name):
    141..159     +  promoter       T7 promoter: promoter for bacteriophage T7 RNA polymerase
    167..200     -  misc_feature   MCS (fragment): pBluescript multiple cloning site
    218..421     +  promoter       CMV promoter: human cytomegalovirus (CMV) immediate early promoter
    429..448     +  promoter       TRE3GV promoter (fragment): 3rd-generation Tet-responsive promoter that can be activated by binding of Tet-On® 3G, optimized for retroviral and lentiviral vectors
    478..1194    +  CDS            EGFP: EGFP is a basic (constitutively fluorescent) green fluorescent protein published in 1996, derived from Aequorea victoria. It is reported to be a rapidly-maturing weak dimer with moderate acid sensitivity.
   1201..1227    +  CDS            3xHA (fragment): three tandem HA epitope tags
   1294..1893    +  CDS            PuroR (fragment): puromycin N-acetyltransferase; pac from Streptomyces; confers resistance to puromycin
   1977..2098    +  polyA_signal   SV40 poly(A) signal: SV40 polyadenylation signal
   2154..2182    -  misc_feature   MCS (fragment): pBluescript multiple cloning site
   2195..2213    -  promoter       T3 promoter: promoter for bacteriophage T3 RNA polymerase
   2258..2274    -  protein_bind   lac operator: The lac repressor binds to the lac operator to inhibit transcription in E. coli. This inhibition can be relieved by adding lactose or isopropyl-β-D-thiogalactopyranoside (IPTG). lac repressor encoded by lacI
   2282..2312    -  promoter       lac promoter: promoter for the E. coli lac operon
   2327..2348    -  protein_bind   CAP binding site: CAP binding activates transcription in the presence of cAMP. E. coli catabolite activator protein
   2361..2453    -  CDS            lacI (fragment): lac repressor; lacI; The lac repressor binds to the lac operator to inhibit transcription in E. coli. This inhibition can be relieved by adding lactose or isopropyl-β-D-thiogalactopyranoside (IPTG).
   2636..3224    -  rep_origin     ori: high-copy-number ColE1/pMB1/pBR322/pUC origin of replication
   3395..4255    -  CDS            AmpR: β-lactamase; bla; confers resistance to ampicillin, carbenicillin, and related antibiotics
   4256..4360    -  promoter       AmpR promoter: bla
   4413..4841    -  rep_origin     f1 ori (sequence partly withheld): f1 bacteriophage origin of replication; arrow indicates direction of (+) strand synthesis
   4846..133     -  CDS            lacZα (fragment) (across the origin): LacZα fragment of β-galactosidase; lacZ fragment
