[The description below was written by a language model from this plasmid's Addgene catalogue record and pLannotate feature annotations shown in this document.]
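Description:
pAG CMV EGFP-HA Puro is a 4.9 kb mammalian expression plasmid built on Addgene's pAG backbone, which the feature table shows to be a pBluescript-like scaffold. It retains flanking T7 and T3 promoters, remnants of the pBluescript multiple cloning site, lac promoter/operator and lacZα fragments, and an f1 phage origin. It is propagated in E. coli through a high-copy ColE1/pUC-type origin and selected with ampicillin via the β-lactamase gene and its native promoter.

The payload is a single expression cassette driven by the human cytomegalovirus immediate-early promoter. A 717 bp synthetic EGFP coding sequence sits between preserved BstBI and ApaI sites, and it is fused at its C terminus to an HA epitope supplied by the backbone. The annotation tool labels this short 27 nt feature as a fragment of 3xHA, which is consistent with a single HA tag. A short match to a Tet-responsive promoter just downstream of the CMV element is probably a shared minimal-promoter or leader sequence rather than a functional inducible element.

The puromycin N-acetyltransferase gene lies about 65 nt after the tag, followed by an SV40 polyadenylation signal. No separate promoter is annotated for it, so it appears to be co-expressed from the CMV transcript. The record does not identify the intervening linker, such as a 2A peptide or other element.

The plasmid gives constitutive green fluorescence, HA-based detection by antibody, and puromycin selection of transfected mammalian cells. It was deposited as the EGFP control for a companion construct in the same vector series.
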