Addgene plasmid #237883: pAG CMV EGFP-HA Puro
Purpose: Mammalian EGFP-HA expression plasmid, control plasmid for Addgene #237880
Depositing lab: Meghan Rego & Addgene Research Program. Depositing organization: Addgene.
Backbone
  Vector backbone: pAG
  Backbone manufacturer: Addgene
  Backbone size w/o insert (bp): 4151
  Total vector size (bp): 4868
  Vector type: Mammalian Expression
  Selectable markers: Puromycin
Growth in bacteria
  Bacterial resistance: Ampicillin, 100 μg/mL
  Growth temperature: 30°C
  Growth strain: NEB Stable
  Copy number: High Copy
Gene/Insert
  Gene/Insert name: EGFP
  Species: Synthetic
  Insert size (bp): 717
  Promoter: CMV
  Tag / fusion protein: HA (C terminal on backbone)
  Cloning method: Restriction Enzyme; 5′ cloning site BstBI (not destroyed); 3′ cloning site ApaI (not destroyed)
  Sequencing primers: 5′ KS primer
Terms and licenses: Academic/Nonprofit Terms; Industry Terms
How to cite: pAG CMV EGFP-HA Puro was a gift from Meghan Rego & Addgene Research Program (Addgene plasmid # 237883 ; http://n2t.net/addgene:237883 ; RRID:Addgene_237883)
